Addgene plasmid #134790: pED1a36
Purpose: Luciferase reporter for quadruplet codon CGGT
Depositing lab: Ahmed Badran. Depositing organization: Broad Institute. Publication: Multiplex suppression of four quadruplet codons via tRNA directed evolution. DeBenedictis EA, Carver GD, Chung CZ, Soll D, Badran AH. Nat Commun. 2021 Sep 29;12(1):5706. doi: 10.1038/s41467-021-25948-y. PubMed 34588441.
Backbone
  Vector backbone: KanR SC101
  Backbone size w/o insert (bp): 3330
  Total vector size (bp): 5455
  Modifications to backbone: RepA-E93R mutation; copy # ~270 copies/cell.
  Vector type: Bacterial Expression, Luciferase, Synthetic Biology
Growth in bacteria
  Bacterial resistance: Kanamycin, 50 μg/mL
  Growth temperature: 37°C
  Growth strain: DH5alpha
  Copy number: High Copy
Gene/Insert
  Gene/Insert name: luxAB-357-CGGT
  Insert size (bp): 2125
  Mutation: 357-CGGT
Terms and licenses: Academic/Nonprofit Terms; Industry Terms: Not Available to Industry
Depositor comments: Genes luxCDE are also required to generate the luciferase substrate. These can be provided by the host strain, or on another plasmid. For example, E coli S2060s (Addgene Bacterial strain #105064), encode luxCDE.
How to cite: pED1a36 was a gift from Ahmed Badran (Addgene plasmid # 134790 ; http://n2t.net/addgene:134790 ; RRID:Addgene_134790)
