[The description below was written by a language model from this plasmid's Addgene catalogue record and pLannotate feature annotations shown in this document.]
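Description:
pED1a36 is a 5,455 bp bacterial expression plasmid that serves as a luciferase reporter for decoding of the quadruplet codon CGGT in E. coli. It is built on a kanamycin-resistant pSC101 backbone. Replication depends on the pSC101 origin together with its cognate RepA (Rep101) protein, and selection uses the aph(3')-Ia aminoglycoside phosphotransferase gene. Although pSC101 is normally a low-copy replicon, the record notes a RepA-E93R mutation that raises copy number to roughly 270 per cell, so the plasmid is catalogued as high copy.

The payload is a roughly 2.1 kb luxAB cassette encoding the LuxA and LuxB subunits of the Photorhabdus luminescens bacterial luciferase, carrying the modification "357-CGGT", which indicates a four-base CGGT codon placed at position 357. A normal triplet reading of this site would shift the reading frame and prevent production of functional luciferase. Light output should therefore appear only when a suppressor tRNA reads all four bases as one codon and keeps translation in frame. The cassette is insulated upstream by an rrnB segment (5S rRNA sequence plus the T1 and T2 terminators) and closed downstream by the bidirectional tonB terminator. The promoter driving luxAB is not annotated or stated in the record.

The plasmid supplies only the luciferase enzyme, so luxCDE, which make the luciferase substrate, must come from the host strain or a second plasmid. The construct was made for work on directed evolution of tRNAs for multiplexed quadruplet codon suppression. The two annotated sequence records, depositor and sequencing-derived, show the same features in the same order and differ only in their start coordinate.
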