Features (pLannotate 1.2.2; 9 found; start..end, strand, type, name):
    494..1444    -  CDS            Rep101: RepA protein needed for replication with the pSC101 origin; rep101
   1492..1714    -  rep_origin     pSC101 ori: low-copy replication origin that requires the Rep101 protein
   2292..2407    +  ncRNA          5S rRNA: Accession: RF00001 - 5S ribosomal RNA
   2411..2497    +  terminator     rrnB T1 terminator: Escherichia coli rrnB; transcription terminator T1 from the E. coli rrnB gene
   2589..2616    +  terminator     rrnB T2 terminator: transcription terminator T2 from the E. coli rrnB gene
   2825..3892    +  CDS            LuxA: LuxA luciferase subunit; luxA; from the Photorhabdus luminescens bioluminescence operon
   3969..4949    +  CDS            LuxB: LuxB luciferase subunit; luxB; from the Photorhabdus luminescens bioluminescence operon
   4976..5007    +  terminator     tonB terminator: bidirectional E. coli tonB-P14 transcription terminator
   5023..383     -  CDS            KanR (across the origin): aminoglycoside phosphotransferase; aph(3')-Ia; confers resistance to kanamycin in bacteria or G418 (Geneticin®) in eukaryotes
>Addgene plasmid #134790 | pED1a36 | depositor full sequence | sequence record 259777 | pED1a36 sequence 5455 bps
AGGAACACTGCCAGCGCATCAACAATATTTTCACCTGAATCAGGATATTCTTCTAATACCTGGAATGCTG
TTTTCCCGGGGATCGCAGTGGTGAGTAACCATGCATCATCAGGAGTACGGATAAAATGCTTGATGGTCGG
AAGAGGCATAAATTCCGTCAGCCAGTTTAGTCTGACCATCTCATCTGTAACATCATTGGCAACGCTACCT
TTGCCATGTTTCAGAAACAACTCTGGCGCATCGGGCTTCCCATACAATCGATAGATTGTCGCACCTGATT
GCCCGACATTATCGCGAGCCCATTTATACCCATATAAATCAGCATCCATGTTGGAATTTAATCGCGGCCT
CGAGCAAGACGTTTCCCGTTGAATATGGCTCATAACACCCCTTGTATTACTGTTTATGTAAGCAGACAGT
TTTATTGTTCATGATGATATATTTTTATCTTGTGCAATGTAACATCAGAGATTTTGAAGGCCAAATAGGC
CGTTCAGATCCTTCCGTATTTAGCCAGTATGTTCTCTAGTGTGGTTCGTTGTTTTTGCGTGAGCCATGAG
AACGAACCATTGAGATCATGCTTACTTTGCATGTCACTCAAAAATTTTGCCTCAAAACTGGTGAGCTGAA
TTTTTGCAGTTAAAGCATCGTGTAGTGTTTTTCTTAGTCCGTTACGTAGGTAGGAATCTGATGTAATGGT
TGTTGGTATTTTGTCACCATTCATTTTTATCTGGTTGTTCTCAAGTTCGGTTACGAGATCCATTTGTCTA
TCTAGTTCAACTTGGAAAATCAACGTATCAGTCGGGCGGCCTCGCTTATCAACCACCAATTTCATATTGC
TGTAAGTGTTTAAATCTTTACTTATTGGTTTCAAAACCCATTGGTTAAGCCTTTTAAACTCATGGTAGTT
ATTTTCAAGCATTAACATGAACTTAAATTCATCAAGGCTAATCTCTATATTTGCCTTGTGAGTTTTCTTT
TGTGTTAGTTCTTTTAATAACCACTCATAAATCCTCATAGAGTATTTGTTTTCAAAAGACTTAACATGTT
CCAGATTATATTTTATGAATTTTTTTAACTGGAAAAGATAAGGCAATATCTCTTCACTAAAAACTAATTC
TAATTTTTCGCTTGAGAACTTGGCATAGTTTGTCCACTGGAAAATCCGAAAGCCTTTAACCAAAGGATTC
CTGATTTCCACAGTTCTCGTCATCAGCTCTCTGGTTGCTTTAGCTAATACACCATAAGCATTTTCCCTAC
TGATGTTCATCATCTGAGCGTATTGGTTATAAGTGAACGATACCGTCCGTTCTTTCCTTGTAGGGTTTTC
AATCGTGGGGTTGAGTAGTGCCACACAGCATAAAATTAGCTTGGTTTCATGCTCCGTTAAGTCATAGCGA
CTAATCGCTAGTTCATTTGCTTTGAAAACAACTAATTCAGACATACATCTCAATTGGTCTAGGTGATTTT
AATCACTATACCAATTGAGATGGGCTAGTCAATGATAATTACTAGTCCTTTTCCTTTGAGTTGTGGGTAT
CTGTAAATTCTGCTAGACCTTTGCTGGAAAACTTGTAAATTCTGCTAGACCCTCTGTAAATTCCGCTAGA
CCTTTGTGTGTTTTTTTTGTTTATATTCAAGTGGTTATAATTTATAGAATAAAGAAAGAATAAAAAAAGA
TAAAAAGAATAGATCCCAGCCCTGTGTATAACTCACTACTTTAGTCAGTTCCGCAGTATTACAAAAGGAT
GTCGCAAACGCTGTTTGCTCCTCTACAAAACAGACCTTAAAACCCTAAAGGCTTAAGTAGCACCCTCGCA
AGCTCGGGCAAATCGCTGAATATTCCTTTTGTCTCCGACCATCAGGCACCTGAGTCGCTGTCTTTTTCGT
GACATTCAGTTCGCTGCGCTCACGGCTCTGGCAGTGAATGGGGGTAAATGGCACTACAGGCGCCTTTTAT
GGATTCATGCAAGGAAACTACCCATAATACAAGAAAAGCCCGTCACGGGCTTCTCAGGGCGTTTTATGGC
GGGTCTGCTATGTGGTGCTATCTGACTTTTTGCTGTTCAGCAGTTCCTGCCCTCTGATTTTCCAGTCTGA
CCACTTCGGATTATCCCGTGACAGGTCATTCAGACTGGCTAATGCACCCAGTAAGGCAGCGGTATCATCA
ACAGGCTTACCCGTCTTACTGTCAAGAGGACATCCGGTGGCTGTTTTGGCGGATGAGAGAAGATTTTCAG
CCTGATACAGATTAAATCAGAACGCAGAAGCGGTCTGATAAAACAGAATTTGCCTGGCGGCAGTAGCGCG
GTGGTCCCACCTGACCCCATGCCGAACTCAGAAGTGAAACGCCGTAGCGCCGATGGTAGTGTGGGGTCTC
CCCATGCGAGAGTAGGGAACTGCCAGGCATCAAATAAAACGAAAGGCTCAGTCGAAAGACTGGGCCTTTC
GTTTTATCTGTTGTTTGTCGGTGAACGCTCTCCTGAGTAGGACAAATCCGCCGGGAGCGGATTTGAACGT
TGCGAAGCAACGGCCCGGAGGGTGGCGGGCAGGACGCCCGCCATAAACTGCCAGGCATCAAATTAAGCAG
AAGGCCATCCTGACGGATGGCCTTTTTGCGTTTCTACAAACTCGCTGAGGATTCTAGAGCACAGCTAACA
CCACGTCGTCCCTATCTGCTGCCCTAGGTCTATGAGTGGTTGCTGGATAACTTTACGGGCATGCATAAGG
CTCGTATAATATATTCAGGGAGACCACAACGGTTTCCCTCTACAAATAATTTTGTTTAACTTTATATCTG
TTATTTTTTAAGGAGGAAAAAAAAATGAAATTTGGAAACTTTTTGCTTACATACCAACCTCCCCAATTTT
CCCAAACAGAGGTAATGAAACGTTTGGTTAAATTAGGTCGCATCTCTGAGGAGTGTGGTTTTGATACCGT
ATGGTTACTGGAGCATCATTTCACGGAGTTTGGTTTGCTTGGTAACCCTTATGTCGCTGCTGCATATTTA
CTTGGCGCGACTAAAAAATTGAATGTAGGAACTGCCGCTATTGTTCTTCCCACAGCCCATCCAGTACGCC
AACTTGAAGATGTGAATTTATTGGATCAAATGTCAAAAGGACGATTTCGGTTTGGTATTTGCCGAGGGCT
TTACAACAAGGACTTTCGCGTATTCGGAACAGATATGAATAACAGTCGCGCCTTAGCGGAATGCTGGTAC
GGGCTGATAAAGAATGGCATGACAGAGGGATATATGGAAGCTGATAATGAACATATCAAGTTCCATAAGG
TAAAAGTAAACCCCGCGGCGTATAGCAGAGGTGGCGCACCGGTTTATGTGGTGGCTGAATCAGCTTCGAC
GACTGAGTGGGCTGCTCAATTTGGCCTACCGATGATATTAAGTTGGATTATAAATACTAACGAAAAGAAA
GCACAACTTGAGCTTTATAATGAAGTGGCTCAAGAATATGGGCACGATATTCATAATATCGACCATTGCT
TATCATATATAACATCTGTAGATCATGACTCAATTAAAGCGAAAGAGATTTGCCGGAAATTTCTGGGGCA
TTGGTATGATTCTTATGTGAATGCTACGACTATTTTTGATGATTCAGACCAAACAAGAGGTTATGATTTC
AATAAAGGGCAGTGGCGTGACTTTGTATTAAAAGGACATAAAGATACTAATCGCCGTATTGATTACAGTT
ACGAAATCAATCCCGTGGGAACGCCGCAGGAATGTATTGACATAATTCAAAAAGACATTGATGCTACAGG
AATATCAAATATTTGTTGTGGATTTGAAGCTAATGGAACAGTAGACGAAATTATTGCTTCCATGAAGCTC
TTCCAGTCTGATGTCATGCCATTTCTTAAAGAAAAACAACGTCGGTCTATTATATTATGGCGGTGGCGGT
AGCGGCGGTGGCGGTAGCGGCGGTGGCGGTAGCGGCGGTGGCGGTAGCAAATTTGGATTGTTCTTCCTTA
ACTTCATCAATTCAACAACTGTTCAAGAACAGAGTATAGTTCGCATGCAGGAAATAACGGAGTATGTTGA
TAAGTTGAATTTTGAACAGATTTTAGTGTATGAAAATCATTTTTCAGATAATGGTGTTGTCGGCGCTCCT
CTGACTGTTTCTGGTTTTCTGCTCGGTTTAACAGAGAAAATTAAAATTGGTTCATTAAATCACATCATTA
CAACTCATCATCCTGTCCGCATAGCGGAGGAAGCTTGCTTATTGGATCAGTTAAGTGAAGGGAGATTTAT
TTTAGGGTTTAGTGATTGCGAAAAAAAAGATGAAATGCATTTTTTTAATCGCCCGGTTGAATATCAACAG
CAACTATTTGAAGAGTGTTATGAAATCATTAACGATGCTTTAACAACAGGCTATTGTAATCCAGATAACG
ATTTTTATAGCTTCCCTAAAATATCTGTAAATCCCCATGCTTATACGCCAGGCGGACCTCGGAAATATGT
AACAGCAACCAGTCATCATATTGTTGAGTGGGCGGCCAAAAAAGGTATTCCTCTCATCTTTAAGTGGGAT
GATTCTAATGATGTTAGATATGAATATGCTGAAAGATATAAAGCCGTTGCGGATAAATATGACGTTGACC
TATCAGAGATAGACCATCAGTTAATGATATTAGTTAACTATAACGAAGATAGTAATAAAGCTAAACAAGA
GACGCGTGCATTTATTAGTGATTATGTTCTTGAAATGCACCCTAATGAAAATTTCGAAAATAAACTTGAA
GAAATAATTGCAGAAAACGCTGTCGGAAATTATACGGAGTGTATAACTGCGGCTAAGTTGGCAATTGAAA
AGTGTGGTGCGAAAAGTGTATTGCTGTCCTTTGAACCAATGAATGATTTGATGAGCCAAAAAAATGTAAT
CAATATTGTTGATGATAATATTAAGAAGTACCACACGGAATATACCTAAACTTAATTAACGGCACTCCTC
AGCCAAGTCAAAAGCCTCCGACCGGAGGCTTTTGACTACATGCCCATGGCGTTTAGAAAAACTCATCGAG
CATCAAATGAAACTGCAATTTATTCATATCAGGATTATCAATACCATATTTTTGAAAAAGCCGTTTCTGT
AATGAAGGAGAAAACTCACCGAGGCAGTTCCATAGGATGGCAAGATCCTGGTATCGGTCTGCGATTCCGA
CTCGTCCAACATCAATACAACCTATTAATTTCCCCTCGTCAAAAATAAGGTTATCAAGTGAGAAATCACC
ATGAGTGACGACTGAATCCGGTGAGAATGGCAAAAGCTTATGCATTTCTTTCCAGACTTGTTCAACAGGC
CAGCCATTACGCTCGTCATCAAAATCACTCGCATCAACCAAACCGTTATTCATTCGTGATTGCGCCTGAG
CGAGACGAAATACGCGATCGCTGTTAAAAGGACAATTACAAACAGGAATCGAATGCAACCGGCGC
