Features (pLannotate 1.2.2; 9 found; start..end, strand, type, name):
    367..482     +  ncRNA          5S rRNA: Accession: RF00001 - 5S ribosomal RNA
    486..572     +  terminator     rrnB T1 terminator: Escherichia coli rrnB; transcription terminator T1 from the E. coli rrnB gene
    664..691     +  terminator     rrnB T2 terminator: transcription terminator T2 from the E. coli rrnB gene
    900..1967    +  CDS            LuxA: LuxA luciferase subunit; luxA; from the Photorhabdus luminescens bioluminescence operon
   2044..3024    +  CDS            LuxB: LuxB luciferase subunit; luxB; from the Photorhabdus luminescens bioluminescence operon
   3051..3082    +  terminator     tonB terminator: bidirectional E. coli tonB-P14 transcription terminator
   3098..3913    -  CDS            KanR: aminoglycoside phosphotransferase; aph(3')-Ia; confers resistance to kanamycin in bacteria or G418 (Geneticin®) in eukaryotes
   4024..4974    -  CDS            Rep101: RepA protein needed for replication with the pSC101 origin; rep101
   5022..5244    -  rep_origin     pSC101 ori: low-copy replication origin that requires the Rep101 protein
>Addgene plasmid #134790 | pED1a36 | addgene full sequence | sequence record 267536 | Addgene NGS Result
GAATGGGGGTAAATGGCACTACAGGCGCCTTTTATGGATTCATGCAAGGAAACTACCCATAATACAAGAA
AAGCCCGTCACGGGCTTCTCAGGGCGTTTTATGGCGGGTCTGCTATGTGGTGCTATCTGACTTTTTGCTG
TTCAGCAGTTCCTGCCCTCTGATTTTCCAGTCTGACCACTTCGGATTATCCCGTGACAGGTCATTCAGAC
TGGCTAATGCACCCAGTAAGGCAGCGGTATCATCAACAGGCTTACCCGTCTTACTGTCAAGAGGACATCC
GGTGGCTGTTTTGGCGGATGAGAGAAGATTTTCAGCCTGATACAGATTAAATCAGAACGCAGAAGCGGTC
TGATAAAACAGAATTTGCCTGGCGGCAGTAGCGCGGTGGTCCCACCTGACCCCATGCCGAACTCAGAAGT
GAAACGCCGTAGCGCCGATGGTAGTGTGGGGTCTCCCCATGCGAGAGTAGGGAACTGCCAGGCATCAAAT
AAAACGAAAGGCTCAGTCGAAAGACTGGGCCTTTCGTTTTATCTGTTGTTTGTCGGTGAACGCTCTCCTG
AGTAGGACAAATCCGCCGGGAGCGGATTTGAACGTTGCGAAGCAACGGCCCGGAGGGTGGCGGGCAGGAC
GCCCGCCATAAACTGCCAGGCATCAAATTAAGCAGAAGGCCATCCTGACGGATGGCCTTTTTGCGTTTCT
ACAAACTCGCTGAGGATTCTAGAGCACAGCTAACACCACGTCGTCCCTATCTGCTGCCCTAGGTCTATGA
GTGGTTGCTGGATAACTTTACGGGCATGCATAAGGCTCGTATAATATATTCAGGGAGACCACAACGGTTT
CCCTCTACAAATAATTTTGTTTAACTTTATATCTGTTATTTTTTAAGGAGGAAAAAAAAATGAAATTTGG
AAACTTTTTGCTTACATACCAACCTCCCCAATTTTCCCAAACAGAGGTAATGAAACGTTTGGTTAAATTA
GGTCGCATCTCTGAGGAGTGTGGTTTTGATACCGTATGGTTACTGGAGCATCATTTCACGGAGTTTGGTT
TGCTTGGTAACCCTTATGTCGCTGCTGCATATTTACTTGGCGCGACTAAAAAATTGAATGTAGGAACTGC
CGCTATTGTTCTTCCCACAGCCCATCCAGTACGCCAACTTGAAGATGTGAATTTATTGGATCAAATGTCA
AAAGGACGATTTCGGTTTGGTATTTGCCGAGGGCTTTACAACAAGGACTTTCGCGTATTCGGAACAGATA
TGAATAACAGTCGCGCCTTAGCGGAATGCTGGTACGGGCTGATAAAGAATGGCATGACAGAGGGATATAT
GGAAGCTGATAATGAACATATCAAGTTCCATAAGGTAAAAGTAAACCCCGCGGCGTATAGCAGAGGTGGC
GCACCGGTTTATGTGGTGGCTGAATCAGCTTCGACGACTGAGTGGGCTGCTCAATTTGGCCTACCGATGA
TATTAAGTTGGATTATAAATACTAACGAAAAGAAAGCACAACTTGAGCTTTATAATGAAGTGGCTCAAGA
ATATGGGCACGATATTCATAATATCGACCATTGCTTATCATATATAACATCTGTAGATCATGACTCAATT
AAAGCGAAAGAGATTTGCCGGAAATTTCTGGGGCATTGGTATGATTCTTATGTGAATGCTACGACTATTT
TTGATGATTCAGACCAAACAAGAGGTTATGATTTCAATAAAGGGCAGTGGCGTGACTTTGTATTAAAAGG
ACATAAAGATACTAATCGCCGTATTGATTACAGTTACGAAATCAATCCCGTGGGAACGCCGCAGGAATGT
ATTGACATAATTCAAAAAGACATTGATGCTACAGGAATATCAAATATTTGTTGTGGATTTGAAGCTAATG
GAACAGTAGACGAAATTATTGCTTCCATGAAGCTCTTCCAGTCTGATGTCATGCCATTTCTTAAAGAAAA
ACAACGTCGGTCTATTATATTATGGCGGTGGCGGTAGCGGCGGTGGCGGTAGCGGCGGTGGCGGTAGCGG
CGGTGGCGGTAGCAAATTTGGATTGTTCTTCCTTAACTTCATCAATTCAACAACTGTTCAAGAACAGAGT
ATAGTTCGCATGCAGGAAATAACGGAGTATGTTGATAAGTTGAATTTTGAACAGATTTTAGTGTATGAAA
ATCATTTTTCAGATAATGGTGTTGTCGGCGCTCCTCTGACTGTTTCTGGTTTTCTGCTCGGTTTAACAGA
GAAAATTAAAATTGGTTCATTAAATCACATCATTACAACTCATCATCCTGTCCGCATAGCGGAGGAAGCT
TGCTTATTGGATCAGTTAAGTGAAGGGAGATTTATTTTAGGGTTTAGTGATTGCGAAAAAAAAGATGAAA
TGCATTTTTTTAATCGCCCGGTTGAATATCAACAGCAACTATTTGAAGAGTGTTATGAAATCATTAACGA
TGCTTTAACAACAGGCTATTGTAATCCAGATAACGATTTTTATAGCTTCCCTAAAATATCTGTAAATCCC
CATGCTTATACGCCAGGCGGACCTCGGAAATATGTAACAGCAACCAGTCATCATATTGTTGAGTGGGCGG
CCAAAAAAGGTATTCCTCTCATCTTTAAGTGGGATGATTCTAATGATGTTAGATATGAATATGCTGAAAG
ATATAAAGCCGTTGCGGATAAATATGACGTTGACCTATCAGAGATAGACCATCAGTTAATGATATTAGTT
AACTATAACGAAGATAGTAATAAAGCTAAACAAGAGACGCGTGCATTTATTAGTGATTATGTTCTTGAAA
TGCACCCTAATGAAAATTTCGAAAATAAACTTGAAGAAATAATTGCAGAAAACGCTGTCGGAAATTATAC
GGAGTGTATAACTGCGGCTAAGTTGGCAATTGAAAAGTGTGGTGCGAAAAGTGTATTGCTGTCCTTTGAA
CCAATGAATGATTTGATGAGCCAAAAAAATGTAATCAATATTGTTGATGATAATATTAAGAAGTACCACA
CGGAATATACCTAAACTTAATTAACGGCACTCCTCAGCCAAGTCAAAAGCCTCCGACCGGAGGCTTTTGA
CTACATGCCCATGGCGTTTAGAAAAACTCATCGAGCATCAAATGAAACTGCAATTTATTCATATCAGGAT
TATCAATACCATATTTTTGAAAAAGCCGTTTCTGTAATGAAGGAGAAAACTCACCGAGGCAGTTCCATAG
AATGGCAAGATCCTGGTATCGGTCTGCGATTCCGACTCGTCCAACATCAATACAACCTATTAATTTCCCC
TCGTCAAAAATAAGGTTATCAAGTGAGAAATCACCATGAGTGACGACTGAATCCGGTGAGAATGGCAAAA
GCTTATGCATTTCTTTCCAGACTTGTTCAACAGGCCAGCCATTACGCTCGTCATCAAAATCACTCGCATC
AACCAAACCGTTATTCATTCGTGATTGCGCCTGAGCGAGACGAAATACGCGATCGCTGTTAAAAGGACAA
TTACAAACAGGAATCGAATGCAACCGGCGCAGGAACACTGCCAGCGCATCAACAATATTTTCACCTGAAT
CAGGATATTCTTCTAATACCTGGAATGCTGTTTTCCCGGGGATCGCAGTGGTGAGTAACCATGCATCATC
AGGAGTACGGATAAAATGCTTGATGGTCGGAAGAGGCATAAATTCCGTCAGCCAGTTTAGTCTGACCATC
TCATCTGTAACATCATTGGCAACGCTACCTTTGCCATGTTTCAGAAACAACTCTGGCGCATCGGGCTTCC
CATACAATCGATAGATTGTCGCACCTGATTGCCCGACATTATCGCGAGCCCATTTATACCCATATAAATC
AGCATCCATGTTGGAATTTAATCGCGGCCTCGAGCAAGACGTTTCCCGTTGAATATGGCTCATAACACCC
CTTGTATTACTGTTTATGTAAGCAGACAGTTTTATTGTTCATGATGATATATTTTTATCTTGTGCAATGT
AACATCAGAGATTTTGAAGGCCAAATAGGCCGTTCAGATCCTTCCGTATTTAGCCAGTATGTTCTCTAGT
GTGGTTCGTTGTTTTTGCGTGAGCCATGAGAACGAACCATTGAGATCATGCTTACTTTGCATGTCACTCA
AAAATTTTGCCTCAAAACTGGTGAGCTGAATTTTTGCAGTTAAAGCATCGTGTAGTGTTTTTCTTAGTCC
GTTACGTAGGTAGGAATCTGATGTAATGGTTGTTGGTATTTTGTCACCATTCATTTTTATCTGGTTGTTC
TCAAGTTCGGTTACGAGATCCATTTGTCTATCTAGTTCAACTTGGAAAATCAACGTATCAGTCGGGCGGC
CTCGCTTATCAACCACCAATTTCATATTGCTGTAAGTGTTTAAATCTTTACTTATTGGTTTCAAAACCCA
TTGGTTAAGCCTTTTAAACTCATGGTAGTTATTTTCAAGCATTAACATGAACTTAAATTCATCAAGGCTA
ATCTCTATATTTGCCTTGTGAGTTTTCTTTTGTGTTAGTTCTTTTAATAACCACTCATAAATCCTCATAG
AGTATTTGTTTTCAAAAGACTTAACATGTTCCAGATTATATTTTATGAATTTTTTTAACTGGAAAAGATA
AGGCAATATCTCTTCACTAAAAACTAATTCTAATTTTTCGCTTGAGAACTTGGCATAGTTTGTCCACTGG
AAAATCCGAAAGCCTTTAACCAAAGGATTCCTGATTTCCACAGTTCTCGTCATCAGCTCTCTGGTTGCTT
TAGCTAATACACCATAAGCATTTTCCCTACTGATGTTCATCATCTGAGCGTATTGGTTATAAGTGAACGA
TACCGTCCGTTCTTTCCTTGTAGGGTTTTCAATCGTGGGGTTGAGTAGTGCCACACAGCATAAAATTAGC
TTGGTTTCATGCTCCGTTAAGTCATAGCGACTAATCGCTAGTTCATTTGCTTTGAAAACAACTAATTCAG
ACATACATCTCAATTGGTCTAGGTGATTTTAATCACTATACCAATTGAGATGGGCTAGTCAATGATAATT
ACTAGTCCTTTTCCTTTGAGTTGTGGGTATCTGTAAATTCTGCTAGACCTTTGCTGGAAAACTTGTAAAT
TCTGCTAGACCCTCTGTAAATTCCGCTAGACCTTTGTGTGTTTTTTTTGTTTATATTCAAGTGGTTATAA
TTTATAGAATAAAGAAAGAATAAAAAAAGATAAAAAGAATAGATCCCAGCCCTGTGTATAACTCACTACT
TTAGTCAGTTCCGCAGTATTACAAAAGGATGTCGCAAACGCTGTTTGCTCCTCTACAAAACAGACCTTAA
AACCCTAAAGGCTTAAGTAGCACCCTCGCAAGCTCGGGCAAATCGCTGAATATTCCTTTTGTCTCCGACC
ATCAGGCACCTGAGTCGCTGTCTTTTTCGTGACATTCAGTTCGCTGCGCTCACGGCTCTGGCAGT
